Addgene plasmid #241231: PLJR965_Rv1638
Purpose: CRISPRi gene silencing plasmid with sgRNA (Rv1638) dCas9 TetR and KanR L5 Int attP for M. tuberculosis
Depositing lab: Kyu Rhee. Depositing organization: Cornell University.
Backbone
  Vector backbone: PLJR965
  Vector type: Bacterial Expression
Growth in bacteria
  Bacterial resistance: Kanamycin, 50 μg/mL
  Growth temperature: 37°C
  Growth strain: DH5alpha
  Copy number: Low Copy
Gene/Insert
  Gene/Insert name: Rv1638 sgRNA (alt name: dcas9 TetR)
  gRNA/shRNA sequence: ACGTCCGGCTTGTCCATCTGCC
  Species: Mycobacterium tuberculosis (H37Rv)
  Insert size (bp): 22
  Mutation: WT
  Cloning method: Restriction Enzyme; 5′ cloning site Unknown (unknown if destroyed); 3′ cloning site Unknown (unknown if destroyed)
Terms and licenses: Academic/Nonprofit Terms; Industry Terms: Not Available to Industry
How to cite: PLJR965_Rv1638 was a gift from Kyu Rhee (Addgene plasmid # 241231 ; http://n2t.net/addgene:241231 ; RRID:Addgene_241231)
