[The description below was written by a language model from this plasmid's Addgene catalogue record and pLannotate feature annotations shown in this document.]
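Description:
PLJR965_Rv1638 is a bacterial CRISPR interference plasmid built on the PLJR965 backbone for silencing the Rv1638 gene of Mycobacterium tuberculosis H37Rv. It is an 8.6 kb shuttle-type construct. In E. coli it replicates from a ColE1/pMB1-family origin (the catalogue lists it as low copy, although the annotation labels this origin class as high copy) and is selected with kanamycin through an aph(3')-Ia KanR gene. No mycobacterial replication origin is annotated. Instead, the plasmid carries the mycobacteriophage L5 integrase gene and, according to the stated purpose, the L5 attP site. Together these drive site-specific, single-copy integration into the mycobacterial chromosome, with kanamycin also serving to select integrants.

The payload has three functional parts. A 22-nt targeting sequence against Rv1638 is fused to a Streptococcus thermophilus (St1) guide RNA scaffold, downstream of a promoter fragment containing tet operator sites and flanked by rrnB terminator sequence. A second tet operator-bearing promoter drives a roughly 3.4 kb S. thermophilus Cas9 coding sequence. The record describes this as dCas9, the nuclease-dead form that binds DNA without cutting, and an rrnB T2 terminator follows it. A separate tetR gene supplies the Tet repressor, which holds both promoters off until a tetracycline-class inducer releases it. On induction, the dCas9–sgRNA complex binds the Rv1638 locus and blocks its transcription, producing a regulated knockdown. The construct is therefore suited to inducible loss-of-function studies of Rv1638 in M. tuberculosis. The restriction sites used to clone the guide are not recorded.
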