Features (pLannotate 1.2.2; 14 found; start..end, strand, type, name):
      4..53      +  terminator     rrnB T1 terminator (fragment): transcription terminator T1 from the E. coli rrnB gene
    138..155     +  promoter       PLtetO-1 promoter (fragment): modified phage lambda PL promoter with tet operator sites (Lutz and Bujard, 1997)
    205..265     +  misc_RNA       St1 gRNA scaffold (fragment): guide RNA scaffold for the Streptococcus thermophilus CRISPR/Cas9 system (Esvelt et al., 2013)
    497..1085    -  rep_origin     ori: high-copy-number ColE1/pMB1/pBR322/pUC origin of replication
   1133..1182    +  terminator     rrnB T1 terminator (fragment): transcription terminator T1 from the E. coli rrnB gene
   1262..1288    +  promoter       PLtetO-1 promoter (fragment): modified phage lambda PL promoter with tet operator sites (Lutz and Bujard, 1997)
   1298..1319    +  promoter       tight TRE promoter (fragment): Tet-responsive promoter PTight, consisting of seven tet operator sequences followed by the minimal CMV promoter
   1330..4692    +  CDS            cas9-1: CAS9A_STRTD - Also known as csn1. Experimental evidence at protein level: Swiss-Prot protein existence level 1. CRISPR (clustered regularly interspaced short palindromic repeat) is an adaptive immune system that provides protection against mobile genetic elements (viruses, transposable elements and conjugative plasmids). CRISPR clusters contain spacers, sequences complementary to antecedent mobile elements, and target invading nucleic acids. CRISPR clusters are transcribed and processed into CRISPR RNA (crRNA). In type II CRISPR systems correct processing of pre-crRNA requires a trans- encoded
   4796..4823    +  terminator     rrnB T2 terminator: transcription terminator T2 from the E. coli rrnB gene
   4936..5556    +  CDS            tetR: TETR2_ECOLX - Experimental evidence at protein level: Swiss-Prot protein existence level 1. TetR is the repressor of the tetracycline resistance element; its N-terminal region forms a helix-turn-helix structure and binds DNA. Binding of tetracycline to TetR reduces the repressor affinity for the tetracycline resistance gene (tetA) promoter operator sites. From Escherichia coli.
   6185..7297    +  CDS            33: VINT_BPML5 - Also known as int. Protein inferred from homology: Swiss-Prot protein existence level 3. Integrase is necessary for integration of the phage into the host genome by site-specific recombination. From Mycobacterium phage L5 (Mycobacteriophage L5).
   7359..7463    -  CDS            32 (fragment): VG32_BPML5 - Protein predicted: Swiss-Prot protein existence level 4. From Mycobacterium phage L5 (Mycobacteriophage L5).
   7600..8415    +  CDS            KanR: aminoglycoside phosphotransferase; aph(3')-Ia; confers resistance to kanamycin in bacteria or G418 (Geneticin®) in eukaryotes
   8556..8627    +  CDS            TRA2_ECOLX (fragment): Protein predicted: Swiss-Prot protein existence level 4. Required for transposition of transposon Tn903. From Escherichia coli.
>Addgene plasmid #241231 | PLJR965_Rv1638 | addgene full sequence | sequence record 483389 | Addgene NGS Result
AATAAACGAAAGGCTCAGTCGAAAGACTGGGCCTTTCGTTTATCTGTTGTTTGAAAAAAAAAAGCGCCGC
AACTGCGGCGCTTTTTTTTTTGAATTCTCTGACCAGGGAAAATAGCCCTCTGACCTGGGGATTTGCGATC
CCTATCAGTGATAGATATAATCTGGGAACGTCCGGCTTGTCCATCTGCCGTTTTTGTACTCGAAAGAAGC
TACAAAGATAAGGCTTCATGCCGAAATCAACACCCTGTCATTTTATGGCAGGGTGTTTTTTTTTTGTCGA
CTTGGGGACCCTAGAGGTCCCCTTTTTTATTTTTTTGGATGAAGAGCATTATCAATGGCTCTTCACAGGA
AGCTTAAAAAAAAAAGCCCCGCGATTGCGGGGCTTTTTTTTTTTAATACGGTTATCCACAGAATCAGGGG
ATAACGCAGGAAAGAACATGTGAGCAAAAGGCCAGCAAAAGGCCAGGAACCGTAAAAAGGCCGCGTTGCT
GGCGTTTTTCCATAGGCTCCGCCCCCCTGACGAGCATCACAAAAATCGACGCTCAAGTCAGAGGTGGCGA
AACCCGACAGGACTATAAAGATACCAGGCGTTTCCCCCTGGAAGCTCCCTCGTGCGCTCTCCTGTTCCGA
CCCTGCCGCTTACCGGATACCTGTCCGCCTTTCTCCCCTCGGGAAGCGTGGCGCTTTCTCATAGCTCACG
CTGTAGGTATCTCAGTTCGGTGTAGGTCGTTCGCTCCAAGCTGGGCTGTGTGCACGAACCCCCCGTTCAG
CCCGACCGCTGCGCCTTATCCGGTAACTATCGTCTTGAGTCCAACCCGGTAAGACACGACTTATCGCCAC
TGGCAGCAGCCACTGGTAACAGGATTAGCAGAGCGAGGTATGTAGGCGGTGCTACAGAGTTCTTGAAGTG
GTGGCCTAACTACGGCTACACTAGAAGGACAGTATTTGGTATCTGCGCTCTGCTGAAGCCAGTTACCTTC
GGAAAAAGAGTTGGTAGCTCTTGATCCGGCAAACAAACCACCGCTGGTAGCGGTGGTTTTTTTGTTTGCA
AGCAGCAGATTACGCGCAGAAAAAAAGGATCTCAAGAAGATCCTTTGATCTTTTCTACGGGGTCTGACGC
TCATGGAACAATAAACGAAAGGCTCAGTCGAAAGACTGGGCCTTTCGTTTATCTGTTGTTTGAAAAAAAA
AAGCCCCGCGATTGCGGGGCTTTTTTTTTTCATATGTCTGACCAGGGAAAATAGCCCTCTGACCTGGGGA
TTTGACTTCCCTATCAGTGATAGAGATAATCTGGGAGTCCCTATCAGTGATAGAGAACGCGGTATCGATA
TGTCGGACCTGGTGCTGGGCCTGGCCATCGGCATCGGCTCGGTGGGCGTGGGCATCCTGAACAAGGTGAC
CGGCGAGATCATCCACAAGAACTCGCGCATCTTCCCGGCCGCCCAGGCCGAGAACAACCTGGTGCGCCGC
ACCAACCGCCAGGGCCGCCGCCTGGCCCGCCGCAAGAAGCACCGCCGCGTGCGCCTGAACCGCCTGTTCG
AGGAGTCGGGCCTGATCACCGACTTCACCAAGATCTCGATCAACCTGAACCCGTACCAGCTGCGCGTGAA
GGGCCTGACCGACGAGCTGTCGAACGAGGAGCTGTTCATCGCCCTGAAGAACATGGTGAAGCACCGCGGC
ATCTCGTACCTGGACGACGCCTCGGACGACGGCAACTCGTCGGTGGGCGACTACGCCCAGATCGTGAAGG
AGAACTCGAAGCAGCTGGAGACCAAGACCCCGGGCCAGATCCAGCTGGAGCGCTACCAGACCTACGGCCA
GCTGCGCGGCGACTTCACCGTGGAGAAGGACGGCAAGAAGCACCGCCTGATCAACGTGTTCCCGACCTCG
GCCTACCGCTCGGAGGCCCTGCGCATCCTGCAGACCCAGCAGGAGTTCAACCCGCAGATCACCGACGAGT
TCATCAACCGCTACCTGGAGATCCTGACCGGCAAGCGCAAGTACTACCACGGCCCGGGCAACGAGAAGTC
GCGCACCGACTACGGCCGCTACCGCACCTCGGGCGAGACCCTGGACAACATCTTCGGCATCCTGATCGGC
AAGTGCACCTTCTACCCGGACGAGTTCCGCGCCGCCAAGGCCTCGTACACCGCCCAGGAGTTCAACCTGC
TGAACGACCTGAACAACCTGACCGTGCCGACCGAGACCAAGAAGCTGTCGAAGGAGCAGAAGAACCAGAT
CATCAACTACGTGAAGAACGAGAAGGCCATGGGCCCGGCCAAGCTGTTCAAGTACATCGCCAAGCTGCTG
TCGTGCGACGTGGCCGACATCAAGGGCTACCGCATCGACAAGTCGGGCAAGGCCGAGATCCACACCTTCG
AGGCCTACCGCAAGATGAAGACCCTGGAGACCCTGGACATCGAGCAGATGGACCGCGAGACCCTGGACAA
GCTGGCCTACGTGCTGACCCTGAACACCGAGCGCGAGGGCATCCAGGAGGCCCTGGAGCACGAGTTCGCC
GACGGCTCGTTCTCGCAGAAGCAGGTGGACGAGCTGGTGCAGTTCCGCAAGGCCAACTCGTCGATCTTCG
GCAAGGGCTGGCACAACTTCTCGGTGAAGCTGATGATGGAGCTGATCCCGGAGCTGTACGAGACCTCGGA
GGAGCAGATGACCATCCTGACCCGCCTGGGCAAGCAGAAGACCACCTCGTCGTCGAACAAGACCAAGTAC
ATCGACGAGAAGCTGCTGACCGAGGAGATCTACAACCCGGTGGTGGCCAAGTCGGTGCGCCAGGCCATCA
AGATCGTGAACGCCGCCATCAAGGAGTACGGCGACTTCGACAACATCGTGATCGAGATGGCCCGCGAGAC
CAACGAGGACGACGAGAAGAAGGCCATCCAGAAGATCCAGAAGGCCAACAAGGACGAGAAGGACGCCGCC
ATGCTGAAGGCCGCCAACCAGTACAACGGCAAGGCCGAGCTGCCGCACTCGGTGTTCCACGGCCACAAGC
AGCTGGCCACCAAGATCCGCCTGTGGCACCAGCAGGGCGAGCGCTGCCTGTACACCGGCAAGACCATCTC
GATCCACGACCTGATCAACAACTCGAACCAGTTCGAGGTGGACGCCATCCTGCCGCTGTCGATCACCTTC
GACGACTCGCTGGCCAACAAGGTGCTGGTGTACGCCACCGCCAACCAGGAGAAGGGCCAGCGCACCCCGT
ACCAGGCCCTGGACTCGATGGACGACGCCTGGTCGTTCCGCGAGCTGAAGGCCTTCGTGCGCGAGTCGAA
GACCCTGTCGAACAAGAAGAAGGAGTACCTGCTGACCGAGGAGGACATCTCGAAGTTCGACGTGCGCAAG
AAGTTCATCGAGCGCAACCTGGTGGACACCCGCTACGCCTCGCGCGTGGTGCTGAACGCCCTGCAGGAGC
ACTTCCGCGCCCACAAGATCGACACCAAGGTGTCGGTGGTGCGCGGCCAGTTCACCTCGCAGCTGCGCCG
CCACTGGGGCATCGAGAAGACCCGCGACACCTACCACCACCACGCCGTGGACGCCCTGATCATCGCCGCC
TCGTCGCAGCTGAACCTGTGGAAGAAGCAGAAGAACACCCTGGTGTCGTACTCGGAGGACCAGCTGCTGG
ACATCGAGACCGGCGAGCTGATCTCGGACGACGAGTACAAGGAGTCGGTGTTCAAGGCCCCGTACCAGCA
CTTCGTGGACACCCTGAAGTCGAAGGAGTTCGAGGACTCGATCCTGTTCTCGTACCAGGTGGACTCGAAG
TTCAACCGCAAGATCTCGGACGCCACCATCTACGCCACCCGCCAGGCCAAGGTGGGCAAGGACAAGGCCG
ACGAGACCTACGTGCTGGGCAAGATCAAGGACATCTACACCCAGGACGGCTACGACGCCTTCATGAAGAT
CTACAAGAAGGACAAGTCGAAGTTCCTGATGTACCGCCACGACCCGCAGACCTTCGAGAAGGTGATCGAG
CCGATCCTGGAGAACTACCCGAACAAGCAGATCAACGACAAGGGCAAGGAGGTGCCGTGCAACCCGTTCC
TGAAGTACAAGGAGGAGCACGGCTACATCCGCAAGTACTCGAAGAAGGGCAACGGCCCGGAGATCAAGTC
GCTGAAGTACTACGACTCGAAGCTGGGCAACCACATCGACATCACCCCGAAGGACTCGAACAACAAGGTG
GTGCTGCAGTCGGTGTCGCCGTGGCGCGCCGACGTGTACTTCAACAAGACCACCGGCAAGTACGAGATCC
TGGGCCTGAAGTACGCCGACCTGCAGTTCGACAAGGGCACCGGCACCTACAAGATCTCGCAGGAGAAGTA
CAACGACATCAAGAAGAAGGAGGGCGTGGACTCGGACTCGGAGTTCAAGTTCACCCTGTACAAGAACGAC
CTGCTGCTGGTGAAGGACACCGAGACCAAGGAGCAGCAGCTGTTCCGCTTCCTGTCGCGCACCATGCCGA
AGCAGAAGCACTACGTGGAGCTGAAGCCGTACGACAAGCAGAAGTTCGAGGGCGGCGAGGCCCTGATCAA
GGTGCTGGGCAACGTGGCCAACTCGGGCCAGTGCAAGAAGGGCCTGGGCAAGTCGAACATCTCGATCTAC
AAGGTGCGCACCGACGTGCTGGGCAACCAGCACATCATCAAGAACGAGGGCGACAAGCCGAAGCTGGACT
TCTAAATACTCTGGCCATTTTTCTTTACCGCCTTTGAGTGAGCTGATACCGCTCGCCGCAGCCGAACGAC
CGAGCGCAACGCGTGCGGCCGCTGATTAGCTAAGCAGAAGGCCATCCTGACGGATGGCCTTTTTCTAGAA
AAAAAAAAAGCGCCGCAACTGCGGCGCTTTTTTTTTTTTAATTAAGTGATAGATTGCGATGCGTGTGCTC
GGTTGATATAATCTGTCAGATCAGGAGGACTTCGCATGTCGCGGTTGGATAAGTCCAAGGTCATCAACTC
GGCGCTGGAGCTGCTGAACGAGGTCGGTATCGAGGGACTGACCACGCGCAAGTTGGCCCAAAAGCTCGGC
GTGGAACAACCGACCCTCTACTGGCACGTGAAGAACAAGCGCGCGCTGCTGGATGCGTTGGCCATCGAGA
TGCTGGATCGCCATCACACGCACTTTTGCCCCCTGGAGGGCGAGAGCTGGCAGGATTTTCTGCGGAACAA
CGCGAAGTCGTTCCGGTGCGCCCTCCTGAGCCATCGGGATGGCGCCAAAGTCCACTTGGGCACCCGCCCG
ACCGAGAAGCAATACGAGACCCTGGAGAACCAGCTGGCCTTCCTCTGTCAACAGGGTTTTTCGTTGGAGA
ACGCCCTGTATGCCCTGTCCGCCGTGGGACACTTCACCTTGGGCTGCGTGTTGGAGGATCAGGAACATCA
GGTGGCGAAAGAGGAACGGGAGACCCCCACGACGGATTCGATGCCCCCGTTGTTGCGCCAGGCGATCGAA
CTGTTTGACCACCAGGGCGCCGAACCCGCCTTTTTGTTCGGGCTGGAGCTGATCATCTGCGGGCTGGAAA
AGCAACTGAAGTGCGAAAGCGGTTCGTGATAACGCCGAAAACCCCGCTTCGGCGGGGTTTTGCCGCGGTC
TGCGTTGTCGGGAAGATTTAAAATAAAAAAGGGGACCTCTAGGGTCCCCAATTAAATAGTTAACACTAGT
ATTAAAAAAAAAAGCCCCGCGATTGCGGGGCTTTTTTTTTTCGACGGCGAGGGTTCCGACCGCTGCAACT
CCCGGTGCAACCTTGTCCCGGTCTATTCTCTTCACTGCACCAGCTCCAATCTGGTGTGAATGCCCCTCGT
CTGTTCGCGCAGGCGGGGGGCTCTATTCGTTTGTCAGCATCGAAAGTAGCCAGATCAGGGATGCGTTGCA
ACCGCGTATGCCCAGGTCAGAAGAGTCGCACAAGAGTTGCAGACCCCTGGAAAGAAAAATGGCCAGAGGG
CGAAAACACCCTCTGACCAGCGGAGCGGGCGACGGGAATCGAACCCGCGTAGCTAGTTTGGAAGAATGGG
TGTCTGCCGACCACATATATGGGCCGGTCAAGATAGGTTTTTACCCCCTCTCGGCTGCATCCTCTAAGTG
GAAAGAAATTGCAGGTCGTAGAAGCGCGTTGAAGCCTGAGAGTTGCACAGGAGTTGCAACCCGGTAGCCT
TGTTCACGACGAGAGGAGACCTAGTTGGCACGTCGCGGATGGGGATCGCTGAAGACTCAGCGCAGCGGGA
GGATCCAAGCCTCATACGTCAACCCGCAGGACGGTGTGAGGTACTACGCGCTGCAGACCTACGACAACAA
GATGGACGCCGAAGCCTGGCTCGCGGGCGAGAAGCGGCTCATCGAGATGGAGACCTGGACCCCTCCACAG
GACCGGGCGAAGAAGGCAGCCGCCAGCGCCATCACGCTGGAGGAGTACACCCGGAAGTGGCTCGTGGAGC
GCGACCTCGCAGACGGCACCAGGGATCTGTACAGCGGGCACGCGGAGCGCCGCATCTACCCGGTGCTAGG
TGAAGTGGCGGTCACAGAGATGACGCCAGCTCTGGTGCGTGCGTGGTGGGCCGGGATGGGTAGGAAGCAC
CCGACTGCCCGCCGGCATGCCTACAACGTCCTCCGGGCGGTGATGAACACAGCGGTCGAGGACAAGCTGA
TCGCAGAGAACCCGTGCCGGATCGAGCAGAAGGCAGCCGATGAGCGCGACGTAGAGGCGCTGACGCCTGA
GGAGCTGGACATCGTCGCCGCTGAGATCTTCGTGCACTACCGGATCGCGGCATACATCCTGGCGTGGACG
AGCCTCCGGTTCGGAGAGCTGATCGAGCTTCGCCGCAAGGACATCGTGGACGACGGCATGACGATGAAGC
TCCGGGTGCGCCGTGGCGCTTCCCGCGTGGGGAACAAGATCGTCGTTGGCAACGCCAAGACCGTCCGGTC
GAAGCGTCCTGTGACGGTTCCGCCTCACGTCGCGGAGATGATCCGAGCGCACATGAAGGACCGTACGAAG
ATGAACAAGGGCCCCGAGGCATTCCTGGTGACCACGACGCAGGGCAACCGGCTGTCGAAGTCCGCGTTCA
CCAAGTCGCTGAAGCGTGGCTACGCCAAGATCGGTCGGCCGGAACTCCGCATCCACGACCTCCGCGCTGT
CGGCGCTACGTTCGCCGCTCAGGCAGGTGCGACGACCAAGGAGCTGATGGCCCGCCTCGGTCACACGACT
CCTAGGATGGCGATGAAGTACCAGATGGCGTCTGAGGCCCGCGACGAGGCTATCGCTGAGGCGATGTCCA
AGCTGGCCAAGACCTCCTGAAACGCAAAAAGCCCCCCTCCCAAGGACACTGAGTCCTAAAGAGGGGGGTT
TCTTGTCAGTACGCGAAGAACCACGCCTGGCCGCGAGCGCCAGCACCGCCGCTCTGTGCGGAGACCTGGG
CACCAGCCCCGCCGCCGCCAGGAGCATTGCCGTTCCCGCCAGCTAGCCACCTGACGTCGGGGGGGGGGGA
AAGCCACGTTGTGTCTCAAAATCTCTGATGTTACATTGCACAAGATAAAAATATATCATCATGAACAATA
AAACTGTCTGCTTACATAAACAGTAATACAAGGGGTGTTATGAGCCATATTCAACGGGAAACGTCTTGCT
CGAGGCCGCGATTAAATTCCAACATGGATGCTGATTTATATGGGTATAAATGGGCTCGCGATAATGTCGG
GCAATCAGGTGCGACAATCTATCGCTTGTATGGGAAGCCCCATGCGCCAGAGTTGTTTCTGAAACATGGC
AAAGGTAGCGTTGCCAATGATGTTACAGATGAGATGGTCAGACTAAACTGGCTGACGGAATTTATGCCTC
TTCCGACCATCAAGCATTTTATCCGTACTCCTGATGATGCATGGTTACTCACCACTGCGATCCCCGGGAA
AACAGCATTCCAGGTATTAGAAGAATATCCTGATTCAGGTGAAAATATTGTTGATGCGCTGGCAGTGTTC
CTGCGCCGGTTGCATTCGATTCCTGTTTGTAATTGTCCTTTTAACAGCGATCGCGTATTTCGCCTCGCTC
AGGCGCAATCACGAATGAATAACGGTTTGGTTGATGCGAGTGATTTTGATGACGAGCGTAATGGCTGGCC
TGTTGAACAAGTCTGGAAAGAAATGCATAATCTTTTGCCATTCTCACCGGATTCAGTCGTCACTCATGGT
GATTTCTCACTTGATAACCTTATTTTTGACGAGGGGAAATTAATAGGTTGTATTGATGTTGGACGAGTCG
GAATCGCAGACCGATACCAGGATCTTGCCATCCTATGGAACTGCCTCGGTGAGTTTTCTCCTTCATTACA
GAAACGGCTTTTTCAAAAATATGGTATTGATAATCCTGATATGAATAAATTGCAGTTTCATTTGATGCTC
GATGAGTTTTTCTAATCAGAATTGGTTAATTGGTTGTAACACTGGCAGAGCATTACGCTGACTTGACGGG
ACGGCGGCTTTGTTGAATAAATCGAACTTTTGCTGAGTTGAAGGATCAGATCACGCATCTTCCCGACAAC
GCAGACCGTTCCGTGGCAAAGCAAAAGTTCAAAATCACCAACTGGTCCACCTACAACAAAGCTCTCACCA
ACCGTGGCTCCCTCACGATATC
